Addgene plasmid #141155: GFP-Mfn1-E209A
Purpose: Mammalian expression and labeling of mutant mitofusin 1 (E209A) deficient in GTP hydrolysis
Depositing lab: Gia Voeltz. Depositing organization: University of Colorado, Boulder. Publication: Fission and fusion machineries converge at ER contact sites to regulate mitochondrial morphology. Abrisch RG, Gumbin SC, Wisniewski BT, Lackner LL, Voeltz GK. J Cell Biol. 2020 Apr 6;219(4). pii: 133843. doi: 10.1083/jcb.201911122. PubMed 32328629.
Backbone
  Vector backbone: pAcGFP-C1
  Backbone manufacturer: Clontech
  Backbone size w/o insert (bp): 4707
  Total vector size (bp): 6933
  Vector type: Mammalian Expression
  Selectable markers: Neomycin (select with G418)
Growth in bacteria
  Bacterial resistance: Kanamycin, 50 μg/mL
  Growth temperature: 37°C
  Growth strain: DH5alpha
  Copy number: High Copy
Gene/Insert
  Gene/Insert name: MFN 1 (alt name: mitofusin 1)
  Species: H. sapiens (human)
  Mutation: changed Glutamic acid at position 209 to Alanine (E209A)
  GenBank ID: NM_033540
  Entrez Gene: MFN1 (a.k.a. hfzo1, hfzo2)
  Promoter: CMV
  Tag / fusion protein: AcGFP (N terminal on backbone)
  Cloning method: Restriction Enzyme; 5′ cloning site EcoRI (not destroyed); 3′ cloning site BamHI (not destroyed)
  Sequencing primers: 5′ CMV Forward; 3′ pFastBac Reverse
Terms and licenses: Academic/Nonprofit Terms; Industry Terms: Not Available to Industry
How to cite: GFP-Mfn1-E209A was a gift from Gia Voeltz (Addgene plasmid # 141155 ; http://n2t.net/addgene:141155 ; RRID:Addgene_141155)
