[The description below was written by a language model from this plasmid's Addgene catalogue record and pLannotate feature annotations shown in this document.]
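Description:
GFP-Mfn1-E209A is a 6,933 bp mammalian expression plasmid built on the Clontech pAcGFP-C1 backbone. It produces human mitofusin 1 (MFN1) fused at its N terminus to the green fluorescent protein AcGFP1 from Aequorea coerulescens. Transcription is driven by the human cytomegalovirus immediate-early enhancer and promoter. The AcGFP1 open reading frame runs through a short remnant of the multiple cloning site into the MFN1 coding sequence, which was inserted between EcoRI and BamHI sites that both remain intact. An SV40 polyadenylation signal terminates the transcript. The short "large T antigen" fragment annotated just upstream of that signal, like the small ble and bGH poly(A) fragments elsewhere in the backbone, is most likely residual vector sequence or a similarity hit, not a functional element.

The insert carries a glutamate-to-alanine substitution at position 209 (E209A), which the record describes as making mitofusin 1 deficient in GTP hydrolysis. MFN1 is a mitochondrial outer membrane GTPase that mediates mitochondrial clustering and fusion, so the fluorescent fusion lets the hydrolysis-defective protein be expressed and visualised in mammalian cells. The associated study concerns fission and fusion machineries at ER contact sites and their regulation of mitochondrial morphology.

The plasmid replicates in E. coli from a high-copy ColE1/pUC-type origin and also carries an f1 origin for single-stranded DNA production. A single Tn5 NeoR/KanR gene provides selection in both hosts. A bacterial (bla-type) promoter drives it for kanamycin resistance in bacteria, and the SV40 enhancer/early promoter, paired with an HSV TK polyadenylation signal, drives it for G418 selection of transfected mammalian cells.
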