Features (pLannotate 1.2.2; 15 found; start..end, strand, type, name):
     61..364     +  enhancer       CMV enhancer: human cytomegalovirus immediate early enhancer
    365..568     +  promoter       CMV promoter: human cytomegalovirus (CMV) immediate early promoter
    613..1329    +  CDS            AcGFP1: AcGFP1 is a basic (constitutively fluorescent) green fluorescent protein, derived from Aequorea coerulescens.
   1330..1364    +  misc_feature   MCS (fragment): multiple cloning site
   1366..3588    +  CDS            MFN1: MFN1_HUMAN - Experimental evidence at protein level: Swiss-Prot protein existence level 1. Mitochondrial outer membrane GTPase that mediates mitochondrial clustering and fusion (PubMed:12475957, PubMed:12759376, PubMed:27920125, PubMed:28114303). Membrane clustering requires GTPase activity (PubMed:27920125). It may involve a major rearrangement of the coiled coil domains (PubMed:27920125, PubMed:28114303). Mitochondria are highly dynamic organelles, and their morphology is determined by the equilibrium between mitochondrial fusion and fission events (PubMed:12475957, PubMed:12759376). Overexp
   3614..3698    +  CDS            large T antigen (fragment): large T antigen from SV40 (simian virus 40)
   3721..3842    +  polyA_signal   SV40 poly(A) signal: SV40 polyadenylation signal
   3876..4304    -  rep_origin     f1 ori (sequence partly withheld): f1 bacteriophage origin of replication; arrow indicates direction of (+) strand synthesis
   4331..4435    +  promoter       AmpR promoter: bla
   4437..4794    +  promoter       SV40 promoter: SV40 enhancer and early promoter
   4829..5623    +  CDS            NeoR/KanR: aminoglycoside phosphotransferase from Tn5; aph(3')-II (or nptII); confers resistance to neomycin, kanamycin, and G418 (Geneticin®)
   5644..5796    +  CDS            ble (fragment): BLE_KLEPN - Experimental evidence at protein level: Swiss-Prot protein existence level 1. Binding protein with a strong affinity to the bleomycin family of antibiotics. Binds to CL990; an antimitotic-antibiotic compound. From Klebsiella pneumoniae.
   5855..5902    +  polyA_signal   HSV TK poly(A) signal: herpes simplex virus thymidine kinase polyadenylation signal (Cole and Stacy, 1985)
   5993..6009    -  polyA_signal   bGH poly(A) signal (fragment): bovine growth hormone polyadenylation signal
   6231..6819    +  rep_origin     ori: high-copy-number ColE1/pMB1/pBR322/pUC origin of replication
>Addgene plasmid #141155 | GFP-Mfn1-E209A | addgene full sequence | sequence record 309908 | Addgene NGS Result
TAGTTATTAATAGTAATCAATTACGGGGTCATTAGTTCATAGCCCATATATGGAGTTCCGCGTTACATAA
CTTACGGTAAATGGCCCGCCTGGCTGACCGCCCAACGACCCCCGCCCATTGACGTCAATAATGACGTATG
TTCCCATAGTAACGCCAATAGGGACTTTCCATTGACGTCAATGGGTGGAGTATTTACGGTAAACTGCCCA
CTTGGCAGTACATCAAGTGTATCATATGCCAAGTACGCCCCCTATTGACGTCAATGACGGTAAATGGCCC
GCCTGGCATTATGCCCAGTACATGACCTTATGGGACTTTCCTACTTGGCAGTACATCTACGTATTAGTCA
TCGCTATTACCATGGTGATGCGGTTTTGGCAGTACATCAATGGGCGTGGATAGCGGTTTGACTCACGGGG
ATTTCCAAGTCTCCACCCCATTGACGTCAATGGGAGTTTGTTTTGGCACCAAAATCAACGGGACTTTCCA
AAATGTCGTAACAACTCCGCCCCATTGACGCAAATGGGCGGTAGGCGTGTACGGTGGGAGGTCTATATAA
GCAGAGCTGGTTTAGTGAACCGTCAGATCCGCTAGCGCTACCGGTCGCCACCATGGTGAGCAAGGGCGCC
GAGCTGTTCACCGGCATCGTGCCCATCCTGATCGAGCTGAATGGCGATGTGAATGGCCACAAGTTCAGCG
TGAGCGGCGAGGGCGAGGGCGATGCCACCTACGGCAAGCTGACCCTGAAGTTCATCTGCACCACCGGCAA
GCTGCCTGTGCCCTGGCCCACCCTGGTGACCACCCTGAGCTACGGCGTGCAGTGCTTCTCACGCTACCCC
GATCACATGAAGCAGCACGACTTCTTCAAGAGCGCCATGCCTGAGGGCTACATCCAGGAGCGCACCATCT
TCTTCGAGGATGACGGCAACTACAAGTCGCGCGCCGAGGTGAAGTTCGAGGGCGATACCCTGGTGAATCG
CATCGAGCTGACCGGCACCGATTTCAAGGAGGATGGCAACATCCTGGGCAATAAGATGGAGTACAACTAC
AACGCCCACAATGTGTACATCATGACCGACAAGGCCAAGAATGGCATCAAGGTGAACTTCAAGATCCGCC
ACAACATCGAGGATGGCAGCGTGCAGCTGGCCGACCACTACCAGCAGAATACCCCCATCGGCGATGGCCC
TGTGCTGCTGCCCGATAACCACTACCTGTCCACCCAGAGCGCCCTGTCCAAGGACCCCAACGAGAAGCGC
GATCACATGATCTACTTCGGCTTCGTGACCGCCGCCGCCATCACCCACGGCATGGATGAGCTGTACAAGT
CCGGACTCAGATCTCGAGCTCAAGCTTCGAATTCGATGGCAGAACCTGTTTCTCCACTGAAGCACTTTGT
GCTGGCTAAGAAGGCGATTACTGCAATCTTTGACCAGTTACTGGAGTTTGTTACTGAAGGATCACATTTT
GTTGAAGCAACATATAAGAATCCGGAACTTGATCGAATAGCCACTGAAGATGATCTGGTAGAAATGCAAG
GATATAAAGACAAGCTTTCCATCATTGGTGAGGTGCTATCTCGGAGACACATGAAGGTGGCATTTTTTGG
CAGGACAAGCAGTGGGAAGAGCTCTGTTATCAATGCAATGTTGTGGGATAAAGTTCTCCCTAGTGGGATT
GGCCATATAACCAATTGCTTCCTAAGTGTTGAAGGAACTGATGGAGATAAAGCCTATCTTATGACAGAAG
GATCAGATGAAAAAAAGAGTGTGAAGACAGTTAATCAACTGGCCCATGCCCTTCACATGGACAAAGATTT
GAAAGCTGGCTGTCTTGTACGTGTGTTTTGGCCAAAAGCAAAATGTGCCCTCTTGAGAGATGACCTGGTG
TTAGTAGACAGTCCAGGCACAGATGTCACTACAGAGCTGGATAGCTGGATTGATAAGTTTTGCCTAGATG
CTGATGTCTTTGTTTTGGTCGCAAACTCTGCATCAACACTAATGAATACGGAAAAACACTTTTTTCACAA
GGTGAATGAGCGGCTTTCCAAGCCTAATATTTTCATTCTCAATAATCGTTGGGATGCCTCTGCATCAGAG
CCAGAATATATGGAAGACGTACGCAGACAGCACATGGAAAGATGCCTGCATTTCTTGGTGGAGGAGCTCA
AAGTTGTAAATGCTTTAGAAGCACAGAATCGTATCTTCTTTGTTTCAGCAAAGGAAGTTCTTAGTGCTAG
AAAGCAAAAAGCACAGGGGATGCCAGAAAGTGGTGTGGCACTTGCTGAAGGATTTCATGCAAGATTACAG
GAATTTCAGAATTTTGAACAAATCTTTGAGGAGTGTATCTCGCAGTCAGCAGTGAAAACAAAGTTCGAAC
AGCACACTATCAGAGCTAAACAGATACTAGCTACTGTGAAAAACATAATGGATTCAGTAAACCTGGCAGC
TGAAGATAAAAGGCATTATTCAGTGGAAGAGAGGGAAGACCAAATTGATAGACTGGACTTTATTCGAAAC
CAGATGAACCTTTTAACACTGGATGTTAAGAAAAAAATCAAGGAGGTTACCGAGGAGGTGGCAAACAAAG
TTTCATGTGCAATGACAGATGAAATTTGTCGACTGTCTGTTTTGGTTGATGAATTTTGTTCAGAGTTTCA
TCCTAATCCAGATGTATTAAAAATATATAAAAGTGAATTAAATAAGCACATAGAGGATGGTATGGGAAGA
AATTTGGCTGATCGATGCACCGATGAAGTAAACGCCTTAGTGCTTCAGACCCAGCAAGAAATTATTGAAA
ATTTGAAGCCATTACTTCCAGCTGGTATACAGGATAAACTACATACACTGATCCCTTGCAAGAAATTTGA
TCTCAGTTATAATCTAAATTACCACAAGTTATGTTCAGATTTTCAAGAGGATATTGTATTTCGTTTTTCC
CTGGGCTGGTCTTCCCTTGTACATCGATTTTTGGGCCCTAGAAATGCTCAAAGGGTGCTCCTAGGATTAT
CAGAGCCTATCTTTCAGCTCCCTAGATCTTTAGCTTCTACTCCCACTGCTCCTACCACTCCAGCAACGCC
AGATAATGCATCACAGGAAGAACTCATGATTACATTAGTAACAGGATTGGCGTCCGTTACATCTAGAACT
TCTATGGGCATCATTATTGTTGGAGGAGTGATTTGGAAAACTATAGGCTGGAAACTCCTATCTGTTTCAT
TAACTATGTATGGAGCTTTGTATCTTTATGAAAGACTGAGCTGGACCACCCATGCCAAGGAGCGAGCCTT
TAAACAGCAGTTTGTAAACTATGCAACTGAAAAACTGAGGATGATTGTTAGCTCCACGAGTGCAAACTGC
AGTCACCAAGTAAAACAACAAATAGCTACCACTTTTGCTCGCCTGTGCCAACAAGTTGATATTACTCAAA
AACAGCTGGAAGAAGAAATTGCTAGATTACCCAAAGAAATAGATCAGTTGGAGAAAATACAAAACAATTC
AAAGCTCTTAAGAAATAAAGCTGTTCAACTTGAAAATGAGCTGGAGAATTTTACTAAGCAGTTTCTACCT
TCAAGCAATGAAGAATCCTAAGGATCCACCGGATCTAGATAACTGATCATAATCAGCCATACCACATTTG
TAGAGGTTTTACTTGCTTTAAAAAACCTCCCACACCTCCCCCTGAACCTGAAACATAAAATGAATGCAAT
TGTTGTTGTTAACTTGTTTATTGCAGCTTATAATGGTTACAAATAAAGCAATAGCATCACAAATTTCACA
AATAAAGCATTTTTTTCACTGCATTCTAGTTGTGGTTTGTCCAAACTCATCAATGTATCTTAACGCGTAA
ATTGTAAGCGTTAATATTTTGTTAAAATTCGCGTTAAATTTTTGTTAAATCAGCTCATTTTTTAACCAAT
AGGCCGAAATCGGCAAAATCCCTTATAAATCAAAAGAATAGACCGAGATAGGGT
[37 nt withheld, positions 3975-4011]
AAAGAACGTGGACTCCAACGTCAAAGG
[49 nt withheld, positions 4039-4087]
T
[91 nt withheld, positions 4089-4179]
G
[124 nt withheld, positions 4181-4304]
CAGGTGGCACTTTTCGGGGAAATGTGCGCGGAACCCCTATTTGTTTATTTTTCTAAATACATTCAAATAT
GTATCCGCTCATGAGACAATAACCCTGATAAATGCTTCAATAATATTGAAAAAGGAAGAGTCCTGAGGCG
GAAAGAACCAGCTGTGGAATGTGTGTCAGTTAGGGTGTGGAAAGTCCCCAGGCTCCCCAGCAGGCAGAAG
TATGCAAAGCATGCATCTCAATTAGTCAGCAACCAGGTGTGGAAAGTCCCCAGGCTCCCCAGCAGGCAGA
AGTATGCAAAGCATGCATCTCAATTAGTCAGCAACCATAGTCCCGCCCCTAACTCCGCCCATCCCGCCCC
TAACTCCGCCCAGTTCCGCCCATTCTCCGCCCCATGGCTGACTAATTTTTTTTATTTATGCAGAGGCCGA
GGCCGCCTCGGCCTCTGAGCTATTCCAGAAGTAGTGAGGAGGCTTTTTTGGAGGCCTAGGCTTTTGCAAA
GATCGATCAAGAGACAGGATGAGGATCGTTTCGCATGATTGAACAAGATGGATTGCACGCAGGTTCTCCG
GCCGCTTGGGTGGAGAGGCTATTCGGCTATGACTGGGCACAACAGACAATCGGCTGCTCTGATGCCGCCG
TGTTCCGGCTGTCAGCGCAGGGGCGCCCGGTTCTTTTTGTCAAGACCGACCTGTCCGGTGCCCTGAATGA
ACTGCAAGACGAGGCAGCGCGGCTATCGTGGCTGGCCACGACGGGCGTTCCTTGCGCAGCTGTGCTCGAC
GTTGTCACTGAAGCGGGAAGGGACTGGCTGCTATTGGGCGAAGTGCCGGGGCAGGATCTCCTGTCATCTC
ACCTTGCTCCTGCCGAGAAAGTATCCATCATGGCTGATGCAATGCGGCGGCTGCATACGCTTGATCCGGC
TACCTGCCCATTCGACCACCAAGCGAAACATCGCATCGAGCGAGCACGTACTCGGATGGAAGCCGGTCTT
GTCGATCAGGATGATCTGGACGAAGAGCATCAGGGGCTCGCGCCAGCCGAACTGTTCGCCAGGCTCAAGG
CGAGCATGCCCGACGGCGAGGATCTCGTCGTGACCCATGGCGATGCCTGCTTGCCGAATATCATGGTGGA
AAATGGCCGCTTTTCTGGATTCATCGACTGTGGCCGGCTGGGTGTGGCGGACCGCTATCAGGACATAGCG
TTGGCTACCCGTGATATTGCTGAAGAGCTTGGCGGCGAATGGGCTGACCGCTTCCTCGTGCTTTACGGTA
TCGCCGCTCCCGATTCGCAGCGCATCGCCTTCTATCGCCTTCTTGACGAGTTCTTCTGAGCGGGACTCTG
GGGTTCGAAATGACCGACCAAGCGACGCCCAACCTGCCATCACGAGATTTCGATTCCACCGCCGCCTTCT
ATGAAAGGTTGGGCTTCGGAATCGTTTTCCGGGACGCCGGCTGGATGATCCTCCAGCGCGGGGATCTCAT
GCTGGAGTTCTTCGCCCACCCTAGGGGGAGGCTAACTGAAACACGGAAGGAGACAATACCGGAAGGAACC
CGCGCTATGACGGCAATAAAAAGACAGAATAAAACGCACGGTGTTGGGTCGTTTGTTCATAAACGCGGGG
TTCGGTCCCAGGGCTGGCACTCTGTCGATACCCCACCGAGACCCCATTGGGGCCAATACGCCCGCGTTTC
TTCCTTTTCCCCACCCCACCCCCCAAGTTCGGGTGAAGGCCCAGGGCTCGCAGCCAACGTCGGGGCGGCA
GGCCCTGCCATAGCCTCAGGTTACTCATATATACTTTAGATTGATTTAAAACTTCATTTTTAATTTAAAA
GGATCTAGGTGAAGATCCTTTTTGATAATCTCATGACCAAAATCCCTTAACGTGAGTTTTCGTTCCACTG
AGCGTCAGACCCCGTAGAAAAGATCAAAGGATCTTCTTGAGATCCTTTTTTTCTGCGCGTAATCTGCTGC
TTGCAAACAAAAAAACCACCGCTACCAGCGGTGGTTTGTTTGCCGGATCAAGAGCTACCAACTCTTTTTC
CGAAGGTAACTGGCTTCAGCAGAGCGCAGATACCAAATACTGTTCTTCTAGTGTAGCCGTAGTTAGGCCA
CCACTTCAAGAACTCTGTAGCACCGCCTACATACCTCGCTCTGCTAATCCTGTTACCAGTGGCTGCTGCC
AGTGGCGATAAGTCGTGTCTTACCGGGTTGGACTCAAGACGATAGTTACCGGATAAGGCGCAGCGGTCGG
GCTGAACGGGGGGTTCGTGCACACAGCCCAGCTTGGAGCGAACGACCTACACCGAACTGAGATACCTACA
GCGTGAGCTATGAGAAAGCGCCACGCTTCCCGAAGGGAGAAAGGCGGACAGGTATCCGGTAAGCGGCAGG
GTCGGAACAGGAGAGCGCACGAGGGAGCTTCCAGGGGGAAACGCCTGGTATCTTTATAGTCCTGTCGGGT
TTCGCCACCTCTGACTTGAGCGTCGATTTTTGTGATGCTCGTCAGGGGGGCGGAGCCTATGGAAAAACGC
CAGCAACGCGGCCTTTTTACGGTTCCTGGCCTTTTGCTGGCCTTTTGCTCACATGTTCTTTCCTGCGTTA
TCCCCTGATTCTGTGGATAACCGTATTACCGCCATGCAT
